Addgene plasmid #235919: pME_Cp_0_5_022_psbC_3'UTR_Cr
Purpose: psbC 3'UTR Chlamydomonas reinhardtii
Depositing lab: Tobias Erb. Depositing organization: Max Planck Institute for Terrestrial Microbiology. Publication: A modular high-throughput approach for advancing synthetic biology in the chloroplast of Chlamydomonas. Inckemann RM, Chotel T, Burgis M, Brinkmann CK, Andreas L, Baumann J, Sharma P, Klose M, Barrett J, Ries F, Paczia N, Glatter T, Mackinder LCM, Willmund F, Erb TJ. Nat Plants. 2025 Nov;11(11):2332-2349. doi: 10.1038/s41477-025-02126-2. Epub 2025 Nov 3. PubMed 41184475.
Backbone
  Vector backbone: pME_Cp_UAV_GFP
  Backbone size w/o insert (bp): 2101
  Vector type: Synthetic Biology
Growth in bacteria
  Bacterial resistance: Chloramphenicol, 25 μg/mL
  Growth temperature: 37°C
  Growth strain: DH5alpha
  Copy number: High Copy
Gene/Insert
  Gene/Insert name: psbC 3'UTR
  Species: Chlamydomonas reinhardtii
  Insert size (bp): 155
  Cloning method: Restriction Enzyme; 5′ cloning site BsaI (destroyed during cloning); 3′ cloning site BsaI (destroyed during cloning)
  Sequencing primers: 5′ CGTATCACGAGGCAGAATTTC; 3′ CCTGCATAACGCGAAGTAATC
Terms and licenses: Academic/Nonprofit Terms; Industry Terms: Not Available to Industry
Depositor comments: Please visit https://doi.org/10.1101/2024.05.08.593163 for bioRxiv preprint.
How to cite: pME_Cp_0_5_022_psbC_3'UTR_Cr was a gift from Tobias Erb (Addgene plasmid # 235919 ; http://n2t.net/addgene:235919 ; RRID:Addgene_235919)
