[The description below was written by a language model from this plasmid's Addgene catalogue record and pLannotate feature annotations shown in this document.]
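Description:
pME_Cp_0_5_022_psbC_3'UTR_Cr is a small (about 2.3 kb) synthetic-biology part plasmid that stores a single regulatory element, the 3' untranslated region of the Chlamydomonas reinhardtii psbC gene, as a reusable module for chloroplast engineering. The 155 bp insert was placed into the pME_Cp_UAV_GFP acceptor backbone by BsaI-based cloning, and the BsaI sites used were destroyed in the process. The backbone name suggests a GFP dropout cassette that the part replaces, although the record does not state this, and no GFP feature is annotated in the sequenced plasmid. The construct name and the associated work on a modular, high-throughput chloroplast toolkit indicate that it is a basic part for hierarchical assembly. The exact assembly position and overhangs are not given in the record.

The plasmid is maintained in E. coli at high copy through a ColE1/pUC-type origin and is selected with chloramphenicol. Resistance comes from the cat (chloramphenicol acetyltransferase) gene, driven by its native promoter and followed by the lambda t0 terminator. The cloning region lies between BioBrick prefix and suffix sequences, and the psbC 3'UTR sits in the unannotated interval between them. That region is insulated by bacterial transcription terminators on either side, including a his operon terminator. The plasmid carries no promoter, coding sequence or chloroplast homology arms for the algal host, so it is not an expression or transformation vector on its own. Its role is to donate the psbC 3'UTR, the type of element that typically governs transcript end processing and stability in plastids, for combination with promoters, 5'UTRs and coding sequences in multi-part chloroplast transgene assemblies.
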