Features (pLannotate 1.2.2; 8 found; start..end, strand, type, name):
     82..176     -  terminator     lambda t0 terminator: transcription terminator from phage lambda
    200..856     -  CDS            cat: CAT_ECOLX - Experimental evidence at protein level: Swiss-Prot protein existence level 1. This enzyme is an effector of chloramphenicol resistance in bacteria. From Escherichia coli. This protein is used as a marker in many commonly used cloning vectors, such as pACYC184.
    857..954     -  promoter       cat promoter: promoter of the E. coli cat gene encoding chloramphenicol acetyltransferase
   1040..1083    -  terminator     bacterial terminator: putative bacterial transcription terminator
   1086..1107    +  misc_feature   BioBrick prefix: BioBrick prefix for parts that do not start with "ATG"
   1295..1314    +  misc_feature   BioBrick suffix: universal suffix for all parts
   1315..1372    +  terminator     his operon terminator: This putative transcriptin terminator from the E. coli his operon has a 2-bp deletion introduced during synthesis. Its efficiency has not been determined.
   1567..2155    -  rep_origin     ori: high-copy-number ColE1/pMB1/pBR322/pUC origin of replication
>Addgene plasmid #235919 | pME_Cp_0_5_022_psbC_3'UTR_Cr | addgene full sequence | sequence record 471496 | Addgene NGS Result
GATCCTTTTAAATTAAAAATGAAGTTTTAAATCAATCTAAAGTATATATGAGTAAACTTGGTCTGACAGC
TCGAGGCTTGGATTCTCACCAATAAAAAACGCCCGGCGGCAACCGAGCGTTCTGAACAAATCCAGATGGA
GTTCTGAGGTCATTACTGGATCTATCAACAGGAGTCCAAGCGAGCTCGATATCAAATTACGCCCCGCCCT
GCCACTCGTCGCAGTACTGTTGTAATTCATTAAGCATTCTGCCGACATGGAAGCCATCACAAACGGCATG
ATGAACCTGAATCGCCAGCGGCATCAGCACCTTGTCGCCTTGCGTATAATATTTGCCCATGGTGAAAACG
GGGGCGAAGAAGTTGTCCATATTGGCCACGTTTAAATCAAAACTGGTGAAACTCACCCAGGGATTGGCTG
ATACGAAAAACATATTCTCAATAAACCCTTTAGGGAAATAGGCCAGGTTTTCACCGTAACACGCCACATC
TTGCGAATATATGTGTAGAAACTGCCGGAAATCGTCGTGGTATTCACTCCAGAGTGATGAAAACGTTTCA
GTTTGCTCATGGAAAACGGTGTAACAAGGGTGAACACTATCCCATATCACCAGCTCACCGTCTTTCATTG
CCATACGAAATTCCGGATGAGCATTCATCAGGCGGGCAAGAATGTGAATAAAGGCCGGATAAAACTTGTG
CTTATTTTTCTTTACGGTCTTTAAAAAGGCCGTAATATCCAGCTGAACGGTCTGGTTATAGGTACATTGA
GCAACTGACTGAAATGCCTCAAAATGTTCTTTACGATGCCATTGGGATATATCAACGGTGGTATATCCAG
TGATTTTTTTCTCCATTTTAGCTTCCTTAGCTCCTGAAAATCTCGATAACTCAAAAAATACGCCCGGTAG
TGATCTTATTTCATTATGGTGAAAGTTGGAACCTCTTACGTGCCCGATCAACTCGAGTGCCACCTGACGT
CTAAGAAACCATTATTATCATGACATTAACCTATAAAAATAGGCGTATCACGAGGCAGAATTTCAGATAA
AAAAAATCCTTAGCTTTCGCTAAGGATGATTTCTGGAATTCGCGGCCGCTTCTAGAGCGATGAGTGGTCT
CGGCTTAATTTTTATTATTATTAAAATTGGGTTGTTACCATGTAACAACCCAATTTTACAACTATCAGAT
TTGTTATTTACTAACAAACCATTGAAATCGCTCATCTGACACGGAAAATGCCAATCTTTTTAATAACTTT
ATAGCATTTTCTACGCTTGAGACCACTCATCGCGACTAGTAGCGGCCGCTGCAGTCCGGCAAAAAAGGGC
AAGGTGTCACCACCCTGCCCTTTTTCTTTAAAACCGAAAAGATTACTTCGCGTTATGCAGGCTTCCTCGC
TCACTGACTCGCTGCGCTCGGTCGTTCGGCTGCGGCGAGCGGTATCAGCTCACTCAAAGGCGGTAATACG
GTTATCCACAGAATCAGGGGATAACGCAGGAAAGAACATGTGAGCAAAAGGCCAGCAAAAGGCCAGGAAC
CGTAAAAAGGCCGCGTTGCTGGCGTTTTTCCACAGGCTCCGCCCCCCTGACGAGCATCACAAAAATCGAC
GCTCAAGTCAGAGGTGGCGAAACCCGACAGGACTATAAAGATACCAGGCGTTTCCCCCTGGAAGCTCCCT
CGTGCGCTCTCCTGTTCCGACCCTGCCGCTTACCGGATACCTGTCCGCCTTTCTCCCTTCGGGAAGCGTG
GCGCTTTCTCATAGCTCACGCTGTAGGTATCTCAGTTCGGTGTAGGTCGTTCGCTCCAAGCTGGGCTGTG
TGCACGAACCCCCCGTTCAGCCCGACCGCTGCGCCTTATCCGGTAACTATCGTCTTGAGTCCAACCCGGT
AAGACACGACTTATCGCCACTGGCAGCAGCCACTGGTAACAGGATTAGCAGAGCGAGGTATGTAGGCGGT
GCTACAGAGTTCTTGAAGTGGTGGCCTAACTACGGCTACACTAGAAGAACAGTATTTGGTATCTGCGCTC
TGCTGAAGCCAGTTACCTTCGGAAAAAGAGTTGGTAGCTCTTGATCCGGCAAACAAACCACCGCTGGTAG
CGGTGGTTTTTTTGTTTGCAAGCAGCAGATTACGCGCAGAAAAAAAGGATCTCAAGAAGATCCTTTGATC
TTTTCTACGGGGTCTGACGCTCAGTGGAACGAAAACTCACGTTAAGGGATTTTGGTCATGAGATTATCAA
AAAGGATCTTCACCTA
